>Addgene plasmid #216140 | pBi2FC-C-GRF4-P2A:mTagBFP2 | addgene full sequence | sequence record 447341 | Addgene NGS Result
TTTCACGCCCTTTTAAATATCCGATTATTCTAATAAACGCTCTTTTCTCTTAGGTTTACCCGCCAATATA
TCCTGTCAAACACTGATAGTTTAAACTGAAGGCGGGAAACGACAATCTGATCCAAGCTCAAGCTGCTCTA
GCATTCGCCATTCAGGCTGCGCAACTGTTGGGAAGGGCGATCGGTGCGGGCCTCTTCGCTATTACGCCAG
CTGGCGAAAGGGGGATGTGCTGCAAGGCGATTAAGTTGGGTAACGCCAGGGTTTTCCCAGTCACGACGTT
GTAAAACGACGGCCAGTGCCAAGCTTGCGTATTGGCTAGAGCAGCTTGCCAACATGGTGGAGCACGACAC
TCTCGTCTACTCCAAGAATATCAAAGATACAGTCTCAGAAGACCAAAGGGCTATTGAGACTTTTCAACAA
AGGGTAATATCGGGAAACCTCCTCGGATTCCATTGCCCAGCTATCTGTCACTTCATCAAAAGGACAGTAG
AAAAGGAAGGTGGCACCTACAAATGCCATCATTGCGATAAAGGAAAGGCTATCGTTCAAGATGCCTCTGC
CGACAGTGGTCCCAAAGATGGACCCCCACCCACGAGGAGCATCGTGGAAAAAGAAGACGTTCCAACCACG
TCTTCAAAGCAAGTGGATTGATGTGAACATGGTGGAGCACGACACTCTCGTCTACTCCAAGAATATCAAA
GATACAGTCTCAGAAGACCAAAGGGCTATTGAGACTTTTCAACAAAGGGTAATATCGGGAAACCTCCTCG
GATTCCATTGCCCAGCTATCTGTCACTTCATCAAAAGGACAGTAGAAAAGGAAGGTGGCACCTACAAATG
CCATCATTGCGATAAAGGAAAGGCTATCGTTCAAGATGCCTCTGCCGACAGTGGTCCCAAAGATGGACCC
CCACCCACGAGGAGCATCGTGGAAAAAGAAGACGTTCCAACCACGTCTTCAAAGCAAGTGGATTGATGTG
ATATCTCCACTGACGTAAGGGATGACGCACAATCCCACTATCCTTCGCAAGACCCTTCCTCTATATAAGG
AAGTTCATTTCATTTGGAGAGGACACGCTGAAATCACCAGTGTATTTTTACAACAATTACCAACAACAAC
AAACAACAAACAACATTACAATTACTATTTACAATTTCTAGAATGGACAAGCAGAAGAACGGCATCAAGG
CCAACTTCAAGATCCGCCACAACATCGAGGACGGCGGCGTGCAGCTCGCCGACCACTACCAGCAGAACAC
CCCCATCGGCGACGGCCCCGTGCTGCTGCCCGACAACCACTACCTGAGCTACCAGTCCGCCCTGAGCAAA
GACCCCAACGAGAAGCGCGATCACATGGTCCTGCTGGAGTTCGTGACCGCCGCCGGGATCACTCTCGGCA
TGGACGAGCTGTACAAGTACCCATACGATGTTCCAGATTACGCTGGGCCCAGGCCTACTAGTACAAGTTT
GTACAAAAAAGCAGGCTCCGCGGCCGCAATGGCGGCACCACCAGCATCATCCTCGGCGAGGGAAGAGTTC
GTGTACCTCGCAAAGCTCGCAGAGCAAGCGGAACGTTACGAAGAAATGGTTGAATTCATGGAAAAAGTCG
CTGAAGCCGTTGACAAAGACGAACTCACCGTCGAAGAACGTAATCTCCTCTCCGTCGCTTACAAAAACGT
AATCGGCGCTCGTCGTGCTTCCTGGAGAATCATCTCTTCCATTGAACAAAAAGAAGAGAGTCGTGGTAAC
GATGACCATGTGACCACGATCCGTGATTACAGAAGCAAGATCGAATCTGAGTTATCGAAAATCTGTGACG
GTATTCTTAAGCTTCTTGATACTAGACTTGTTCCTGCTTCTGCTAATGGAGATTCTAAGGTTTTTTACCT
TAAGATGAAGGGAGATTATCATAGGTATTTGGCTGAGTTTAAGACTGGTCAAGAGAGGAAAGATGCTGCT
GAACATACTCTCACCGCTTACAAAGCTGCTCAGGATATTGCTAATGCTGAATTGGCTCCAACGCATCCGA
TTCGTCTTGGTTTGGCTTTGAATTTCTCTGTGTTTTACTATGAGATTCTTAATTCTCCAGATCGTGCTTG
TAATCTCGCTAAGCAGGCGTTTGATGAAGCCATTGCTGAGTTAGATACTCTTGGAGAGGAGTCATACAAG
GATAGTACCTTGATCATGCAGCTTCTTCGTGACAATCTTACTCTCTGGACTTCTGACATGCAGGACGAAA
GTCCGGAGGAGATTAAAGAAGCAGCAGCACCAAAGCCTGCTGAAGAACAGAAGGAGATCAGGCGCGCCGA
CCCAGCTTTCTTGTACAAAGTGGTTCTCGAGGCAACCAACTTTAGCCTGCTCAAGCAAGCAGGAGATGTT
GAGGAAAATCCTGGCCCCCCTAAGAAAAAGAGAAAGGTTCCGAAAAAGAAAAGAAAGGTGCCAAAAAAAA
AGAGAAAGGTAATGGTGAGCAAGGGCGAGGAGCTTATCAAAGAGAATATGCACATGAAGTTGTATATGGA
GGGTACTGTGGATAACCATCACTTTAAATGTACATCAGAAGGAGAGGGAAAGCCTTACGAGGGTACTCAA
ACAATGAGAATTAAGGTTGTGGAGGGTGGTCCTCTTCCATTTGCTTTCGATATCTTGGCAACATCTTTTC
TCTACGGTTCAAAAACTTTCATTAACCATACACAGGGTATTCCAGATTTCTTCAAGCAGTCTTTTCCAGA
GGGATTCACTTGGGAAAGAGTTACTACTTATGAGGATGGTGGTGTTCTTACTGCAACTCAAGATACATCT
CTTCAGGATGGATGCTTGATCTATAACGTTAAGATCAGAGGAGTTAATTTCACTTCAAACGGACCTGTTA
TGCAAAAGAAAACATTGGGTTGGGAGGCTTTTACTGAGACATTGTACCCAGCAGATGGAGGTTTGGAAGG
AAGAAACGATATGGCTCTTAAATTGGTTGGAGGTTCTCATCTCATCGCAAATGCTAAAACTACATATAGA
TCAAAGAAACCTGCTAAGAACCTCAAAATGCCAGGAGTTTATTACGTGGATTACAGACTTGAAAGAATTA
AAGAGGCAAACAACGAAACTTATGTTGAACAGCATGAGGTTGCTGTGGCAAGATACTGTGATCTTCCTTC
TAAACTGGGGCACAAACTTAATTAAGAGCTCGAATTTCCCCGATCGTTCAAACATTTGGCAATAAAGTTT
CTTAAGATTGAATCCTGTTGCCGGTCTTGCGATGATTATCATATAATTTCTGTTGAATTACGTTAAGCAT
GTAATAATTAACATGTAATGCATGACGTTATTTATGAGATGGGTTTTTATGATTAGAGTCCCGCAATTAT
ACATTTAATACGCGATAGAAAACAAAATATAGCGCGCAAACTAGGATAAATTATCGCGCGCGGTGTCATC
TATGTTACTAGATCGGGAATTGGTTCCGGAACCAATTGGTTCCGGAACCAATTCGTAATCATGTCATAGC
TGTTTCCTGTGTGAAATTGTTATCCGCTCACAATTCCACACAACATACGAGCCGGAAGCATAAAGTGTAA
AGCCTGGGGTGCCTAATGAGTGAGCTAACTCACATTAGGCTGAATTAGGCGCGCCTATTTCTATTAATTC
CCGATCTAGTAACATAGATGACACCGCGCGCGATAATTTATCCTAGTTTGCGCGCTATATTTTGTTTTCT
ATCGCGTATTAAATGTATAATTGCGGGACTCTAATCATAAAAACCCATCTCATAAATAACGTCATGCATT
ACATGTTAATTATTACATGCTTAACGTAATTCAACAGAAATTATATGATAATCATCGCAAGACCGGCAAC
AGGATTCAATCTTAAGAAACTTTATTGCCAAATGTTTGAACGATCGGGGAAATTCGGGGGATCGATCCCG
CGAACTGTGGACGAGAACTGTGCCACCAAGCGTAAGGCCGTTCTCTCGCATTTGCCTTGCTAGGCTCGCG
CGAGTTGCTGGCTGAGGCGTTCTCGAAATCAGCTCTTGTTCGGTCGGCATCTACTCTATTCCTTTGCCCT
CGGACGAGTGCTGGGGCGTCGGTTTCCACTATCGGCGAGTACTTCTACACAGCCATCGGTCCAGACGGCC
GCGCTTCTGCGGGCGATTTGTGTACGCCCGACAGTCCCGGCTCCGGATCGGACGATTGCGTCGCATCGAC
CCTGCGCCCAAGCTGCATCATCGAAATTGCCGTCAACCAAGCTCTGATAGAGTTGGTCAAGACCAATGCG
GAGCATATACGCCCGGAGCCGCGGCGATCCTGCAAGCTCCGGATGCCTCCGCTCGAAGTAGCGCGTCTGC
TGCTCCATACAAGCCAACCACGGCCTCCAGAAGAAGATGTTGGCGACCTCGTATTGGGAATCCCCGAACA
TCGCCTCGCTCCAGTCAATGACCGCTGTTATGCGGCCATTGTCCGTCAGGACATTGTTGGAGCCGAAATC
CGCGTGCACGAGGTGCCGGACTTCGGGGCAGTCCTCGGCCCAAAGCATCAGCTCATCGAGAGCCTGCGCG
ACGGACGCACTGACGGTGTCGTCCATCACAGTTTGCCAGTGATACACATGGGGATCAGCAATCGCGCATA
TGAAATCACGCCATGTAGTGTATTGACCGATTCCTTGCGGTCCGAATGGGCCGAACCCGCTCGTCTGGCT
AAGATCGGCCGCAGCGATCGCATCCATGGCCTCCGCGACCGGCTGCAGAACAGCGGGCAGTTCGGTTTCA
GGCAGGTCTTGCAACGTGACACCCTGTGCACGGCGGGAGATGCAATAGGTCAGGCTCTCGCTGAATGCCC
CAATGTCAAGCACTTCCGGAATCGGGAGCGCGGCCGATGCAAAGTGCCGATAAACATAACGATCTTTGTA
GAAACCATCGGCGCAGCTATTTACCCGCAGGACATATCCACGCCCTCCTACATCGAAGCTGAAAGCACGA
GATTCTTCGCCCTCCGAGAGCTGCATCAGGTCGGAGACGCTGTCGAACTTTTCGATCAGAAACTTCTCGA
CAGACGTCGCGGTGAGTTCAGGCTTTTTCATATCTTATTGCCCCCCGGGATCAGATCTGGATTGAGAGTG
AATATGAGACTCTAATTGGATACCGAGGGGAATTTATGGAACGTCAGTGGAGCATTTTTGACAAGAAATA
TTTGCTAGCTGATAGTGACCTTAGGCGACTTTTGAACGCGCAATAATGGTTTCTGACGTATGTGCTTAGC
TCATTAAACTCCAGAAACCCGCGGCTGAGTGGCTCCTTCAACGTTGCGGTTCTGTCAGTTCCAAACGTAA
AACGGCTTGTCCCGCGTCATCGGCGGGGGTCATAACGTGACTCCCTTAATTCTCCGCTCATGATCTTGAT
CCCCTGCGCCATCAGATCCTTGGCGGCAAGAAAGCCATCCAGTTTACTTTGCAGGGCTTCCCAACCTTAC
CAGAGGGCGCCCCAGCTGGCAATTCCGGTTCGCTTGCTGTCCATAAAACCGCCCAGTCTAGCTATCGCCA
TGTAAGCCCACTGCAAGCTACCTGCTTTCTCTTTGCGCTTGCGTTTTCCCTTGTCCAGATAGCCCAGTAG
CTGACATTCATCCGGGGTCAGCACCGTTTCTGCGGACTGGCTTTCTACGTGTTCCGCTTCCTTTAGCAGC
CCTTGCGCCCTGAGTGCTTGCGGCAGCGTGAAGCTGATCCGTCGAGATTAATAGAAATAAATTCAGCCTA
ATTCGGCGTTAATTCAGTACATTAAAAACGTCCGCAATGTGTTATTAAGTTGTCTAAGCGTCAATTTGTT
TACACCACAATATATCCTGCCACCAGCCAGCCAACAGCTCCCCGACCGGCAGCTCGGCACAAAATCACCA
CTCGATACAGGCAGCCCATCAGTCCGGGACGGCGTCAGCGGGAGAGCCGTTGTAAGGCGGCAGACTTTGC
TCATGTTACCGATGCTATTCGGAAGAACGGCAACTAAGCTGCCGGGTTTGAAACACGGATGATCTCGCGG
AGGGTAGCATGTTGATTGTAACGATGACAGAGCGTTGCTGCCTGTGATCAATTCGGGCACGAACCCAGTG
GACATAAGCCTGTTCGGTTCGTAAGCTGTAATGCAAGTAGCGTATGCGCTCACGCAACTGGTCCAGAACC
TTGACCGAACGCAGCGGTGGTAACGGCGCAGTGGCGGTTTTCATGGCTTGTTATGACTGTTTTTTTGGGG
TACAGTCTATGCCTCGGGCATCCAAGCAGCAAGCGCGTTACGCCGTGGGTCGATGTTTGATGTTATGGAG
CAGCAACGATGTTACGCAGCAGGGCAGTCGCCCTAAAACAAAGTTAAACATCATGGGGGAAGCGGTGATC
GCCGAAGTATCGACTCAACTATCAGAGGTAGTTGGCGTCATCGAGCGCCATCTCGAACCGACGTTGCTGG
CCGTACATTTGTACGGCTCCGCAGTGGATGGCGGCCTGAAGCCACACAGTGATATTGATTTGCTGGTTAC
GGTGACCGTAAGGCTTGATGAAACAACGCGGCGAGCTTTGATCAACGACCTTTTGGAAACTTCGGCTTCC
CCTGGAGAGAGCGAGATTCTCCGCGCTGTAGAAGTCACCATTGTTGTGCACGACGACATCATTCCGTGGC
GTTATCCAGCTAAGCGCGAACTGCAATTTGGAGAATGGCAGCGCAATGACATTCTTGCAGGTATCTTCGA
GCCAGCCACGATCGACATTGATCTGGCTATCTTGCTGACAAAAGCAAGAGAACATAGCGTTGCCTTGGTA
GGTCCAGCGGCGGAGGAACTCTTTGATCCGGTTCCTGAACAGGATCTATTTGAGGCGCTAAATGAAACCT
TAACGCTATGGAACTCGCCGCCCGACTGGGCTGGCGATGAGCGAAATGTAGTGCTTACGTTGTCCCGCAT
TTGGTACAGCGCAGTAACCGGCAAAATCGCGCCGAAGGATGTCGCTGCCGACTGGGCAATGGAGCGCCTG
CCGGCCCAGTATCAGCCCGTCATACTTGAAGCTAGACAGGCTTATCTTGGACAAGAAGAAGATCGCTTGG
CCTCGCGCGCAGATCAGTTGGAAGAATTTGTCCACTACGTGAAAGGCGAGATCACCAAGGTAGTCGGCAA
ATAATGTCTAGCTAGAAATTCGTTCAAGCCGACGCCGCTTCGCGGCGCGGCTTAACTCAAGCGTTAGATG
CACTAAGCACATAATTGCTCACAGCCAAACTATCAGGTCAAGTCTGCTTTTATTATTTTTAAGCGTGCAT
AATAAGCCCTACACAAATTGGGAGATATATCATGCATGACCAAAATCCCTTAACGTGAGTTTTCGTTCCA
CTGAGCGTCAGACCCCGTAGAAAAGATCAAAGGATCTTCTTGAGATCCTTTTTTTCTGCGCGTAATCTGC
TGCTTGCAAACAAAAAAACCACCGCTACCAGCGGTGGTTTGTTTGCCGGATCAAGAGCTACCAACTCTTT
TTCCGAAGGTAACTGGCTTCAGCAGAGCGCAGATACCAAATACTGTCCTTCTAGTGTAGCCGTAGTTAGG
CCACCACTTCAAGAACTCTGTAGCACCGCCTACATACCTCGCTCTGCTAATCCTGTTACCAGTGGCTGCT
GCCAGTGGCGATAAGTCGTGTCTTACCGGGTTGGACTCAAGACGATAGTTACCGGATAAGGCGCAGCGGT
CGGGCTGAACGGGGGGTTCGTGCACACAGCCCAGCTTGGAGCGAACGACCTACACCGAACTGAGATACCT
ACAGCGTGAGCTATGAGAAAGCGCCACGCTTCCCGAAGGGAGAAAGGCGGACAGGTATCCGGTAAGCGGC
AGGGTCGGAACAGGAGAGCGCACGAGGGAGCTTCCAGGGGGAAACGCCTGGTATCTTTATAGTCCTGTCG
GGTTTCGCCACCTCTGACTTGAGCGTCGATTTTTGTGATGCTCGTCAGGGGGGCGGAGCCTATGGAAAAA
CGCCAGCAACGCGGCCTTTTTACGGTTCCTGGCCTTTTGCTGGCCTTTTGCTCACATGTTCTTTCCTGCG
TTATCCCCTGATTCTGTGGATAACCGTATTACCGCCTTTGAGTGAGCTGATACCGCTCGCCGCAGCCGAA
CGACCGAGCGCAGCGAGTCAGTGAGCGAGGAAGCGGAAGAGCGCCTGATGCGGTATTTTCTCCTTACGCA
TCTGTGCGGTATTTCACACCGCATATGGTGCACTCTCAGTACAATCTGCTCTGATGCCGCATAGTTAAGC
CAGTATACACTCCGCTATCGCTACGTGACTGGGTCATGGCTGCGCCCCGACACCCGCCAACACCCGCTGA
CGCGCCCTGACGGGCTTGTCTGCTCCCGGCATCCGCTTACAGACAAGCTGTGACCGTCTCCGGGAGCTGC
ATGTGTCAGAGGTTTTCACCGTCATCACCGAAACGCGCGAGGCAGGGTGCCTTGATGTGGGCGCCGGCGG
TCGAGTGGCGACGGCGCGGCTTGTCCGCGCCCTGGTAGATTGCCTGGCCGTAGGCCAGCCATTTTTGAGC
GGCCAGCGGCCGCGATAGGCCGACGCGAAGCGGCGGGGCGTAGGGAGCGCAGCGACCGAAGGGTAGGCGC
TTTTTGCAGCTCTTCGGCTGTGCGCTGGCCAGACAGTTATGCACAGGCCAGGCGGGTTTTAAGAGTTTTA
ATAAGTTTTAAAGAGTTTTAGGCGGAAAAATCGCCTTTTTTCTCTTTTATATCAGTCACTTACATGTGTG
ACCGGTTCCCAATGTACGGCTTTGGGTTCCCAATGTACGGGTTCCGGTTCCCAATGTACGGCTTTGGGTT
CCCAATGTACGTGCTATCCACAGGAAAGAGACCTTTTCGACCTTTTTCCCCTGCTAGGGCAATTTGCCCT
AGCATCTGCTCCGTACATTAGGAACCGGCGGATGCTTCGCCCTCGATCAGGTTGCGGTAGCGCATGACTA
GGATCGGGCCAGCCTGCCCCGCCTCCTCCTTCAAATCGTACTCCGGCAGGTCATTTGACCCGATCAGCTT
GCGCACGGTGAAACAGAACTTCTTGAACTCTCCGGCGCTGCCACTGCGTTCGTAGATCGTCTTGAACAAC
CATCTGGCTTCTGCCTTGCCTGCGGCGCGGCGTGCCAGGCGGTAGAGAAAACGGCCGATGCCGGGATCGA
TCAAAAAGTAATCGGGGTGAACCGTCAGCACGTCCGGGTTCTTGCCTTCTGTGATCTCGCGGTACATCCA
ATCAGCTAGCTCGATCTCGATGTACTCCGGCCGCCCGGTTTCGCTCTTTACGATCTTGTAGCGGCTAATC
AAGGCTTCACCCTCGGATACCGTCACCAGGCGGCCGTTCTTGGCCTTCTTCGTACGCTGCATGGCAACGT
GCGTGGTGTTTAACCGAATGCAGGTTTCTACCAGGTCGTCTTTCTGCTTTCCGCCATCGGCTCGCCGGCA
GAACTTGAGTACGTCCGCAACGTGTGGACGGAACACGCGGCCGGGCTTGTCTCCCTTCCCTTCCCGGTAT
CGGTTCATGGATTCGGTTAGATGGGAAACCGCCATCAGTACCAGGTCGTAATCCCACACACTGGCCATGC
CGGCCGGCCCTGCGGAAACCTCTACGTGCCCGTCTGGAAGCTCGTAGCGGATCACCTCGCCAGCTCGTCG
GTCACGCTTCGACAGACGGAAAACGGCCACGTCCATGATGCTGCGACTATCGCGGGTGCCCACGTCATAG
AGCATCGGAACGAAAAAATCTGGTTGCTCGTCGCCCTTGGGCGGCTTCCTAATCGACGGCGCACCGGCTG
CCGGCGGTTGCCGGGATTCTTTGCGGATTCGATCAGCGGCCGCTTGCCACGATTCACCGGGGCGTGCTTC
TGCCTCGATGCGTTGCCGCTGGGCGGCCTGCGCGGCCTTCAACTTCTCCACCAGGTCATCACCCAGCGCC
GCGCCGATTTGTACCGGGCCGGATGGTTTGCGACCGCTCACGCCGATTCCTCGGGCTTGGGGGTTCCAGT
GCCATTGCAGGGCCGGCAGACAACCCAGCCGCTTACGCCTGGCCAACCGCCCGTTCCTCCACACATGGGG
CATTCCACGGCGTCGGTGCCTGGTTGTTCTTGATTTTCCATGCCGCCTCCTTTAGCCGCTAAAATTCATC
TACTCATTTATTCATTTGCTCATTTACTCTGGTAGCTGCGCGATGTATTCAGATAGCAGCTCGGTAATGG
TCTTGCCTTGGCGTACCGCGTACATCTTCAGCTTGGTGTGATCCTCCGCCGGCAACTGAAAGTTGACCCG
CTTCATGGCTGGCGTGTCTGCCAGGCTGGCCAACGTTGCAGCCTTGCTGCTGCGTGCGCTCGGACGGCCG
GCACTTAGCGTGTTTGTGCTTTTGCTCATTTTCTCTTTACCTCATTAACTCAAATGAGTTTTGATTTAAT
TTCAGCGGCCAGCGCCTGGACCTCGCGGGCAGCGTCGCCCTCGGGTTCTGATTCAAGAACGGTTGTGCCG
GCGGCGGCAGTGCCTGGGTAGCTCACGCGCTGCGTGATACGGGACTCAAGAATGGGCAGCTCGTACCCGG
CCAGCGCCTCGGCAACCTCACCGCCGATGCGCGTGCCTTTGATCGCCCGCGACACGACAAAGGCCGCTTG
TAGCCTTCCATCCGTGACCTCAATGCGCTGCTTAACCAGCTCCACCAGGTCGGCGGTGGCCCATATGTCG
TAAGGGCTTGGCTGCACCGGAATCAGCACGAAGTCGGCTGCCTTGATCGCGGACACAGCCAAGTCCGCCG
CCTGGGGCGCTCCGTCGATCACTACGAAGTCGCGCCGGCCGATGGCCTTCACGTCGCGGTCAATCGTCGG
GCGGTCGATGCCGACAACGGTTAGCGGTTGATCTTCCCGCACGGCCGCCCAATCGCGGGCACTGCCCTGG
GGATCGGAATCGACTAACAGAACATCGGCCCCGGCGAGTTGCAGGGCGCGGGCTAGATGGGTTGCGATGG
TCGTCTTGCCTGACCCGCCTTTCTGGTTAAGTACAGCGATAACCTTCATGCGTTCCCCTTGCGTATTTGT
TTATTTACTCATCGCATCATATACGCAGCGACCGCATGACGCAAGCTGTTTTACTCAAATACACATCACC
TTTTTAGACGGCGGCGCTCGGTTTCTTCAGCGGCCAAGCTGGCCGGCCAGGCCGCCAGCTTGGCATCAGA
CAAACCGGCCAGGATTTCATGCAGCCGCACGGTTGAGACGTGCGCGGGCGGCTCGAACACGTACCCGGCC
GCGATCATCTCCGCCTCGATCTCTTCGGTAATGAAAAACGGTTCGTCCTGGCCGTCCTGGTGCGGTTTCA
TGCTTGTTCCTCTTGGCGTTCATTCTCGGCGGCCGCCAGGGCGTCGGCCTCGGTCAATGCGTCCTCACGG
AAGGCACCGCGCCGCCTGGCCTCGGTGGGCGTCACTTCCTCGCTGCGCTCAAGTGCGCGGTACAGGGTCG
AGCGATGCACGCCAAGCAGTGCAGCCGCCTCTTTCACGGTGCGGCCTTCCTGGTCGATCAGCTCGCGGGC
GTGCGCGATCTGTGCCGGGGTGAGGGTAGGGCGGGGGCCAAACTTCACGCCTCGGGCCTTGGCGGCCTCG
CGCCCGCTCCGGGTGCGGTCGATGATTAGGGAACGCTCGAACTCGGCAATGCCGGCGAACACGGTCAACA
CCATGCGGCCGGCCGGCGTGGTGGTGTCGGCCCACGGCTCTGCCAGGCTACGCAGGCCCGCGCCGGCCTC
CTGGATGCGCTCGGCAATGTCCAGTAGGTCGCGGGTGCTGCGGGCCAGGCGGTCTAGCCTGGTCACTGTC
ACAACGTCGCCAGGGCGTAGGTGGTCAAGCATCCTGGCCAGCTCCGGGCGGTCGCGCCTGGTGCCGGTGA
TCTTCTCGGAAAACAGCTTGGTGCAGCCGGCCGCGTGCAGTTCGGCCCGTTGGTTGGTCAAGTCCTGGTC
GTCGGTGCTGACGCGGGCATAGCCCAGCAGGCCAGCGGCGGCGCTCTTGTTCATGGCGTAATGTCTCCGG
TTCTAGTCGCAAGTATTCTACTTTATGCGACTAAAACACGCGACAAGAAAACGCCAGGAAAAGGGCAGGG
CGGCAGCCTGTCGCGTAACTTAGGACTTGTGCGACATGTCGTTTTCAGAAGACGGCTGCACTGAACGTCA
GAAGCCGACTGCACTATAGCAGCGGAGGGGTTGGATCAAAGTACTTTGATCCCGAGGGGAACCCTGTGGT
TGGCATGCACATACAAATGGACGAACGGATAAACCT
Features (pLannotate 1.2.2; 29 found; start..end, strand, type, name):
     54..78      -  misc_feature   RB T-DNA repeat: right border repeat from nopaline C58 T-DNA
    144..298     -  CDS            lacZα (fragment): LacZα fragment of β-galactosidase; lacZ fragment
    405..1081    +  promoter       CaMV 35S promoter (enhanced): cauliflower mosaic virus 35S promoter with a duplicated enhancer region
   1103..1156    +  misc_feature   TMV Ω: translational enhancer from the tobacco mosaic virus 5'-leader sequence (Gallie et al., 1988)
   1166..1417    +  CDS            VC155: C-terminal fragment of mVenus for use in bimolecular fluorescence complementation (BiFC) (Kodama and Hu, 2010)
   1418..1444    +  CDS            3xHA (fragment): three tandem HA epitope tags
   1463..1487    +  protein_bind   attB1: mutant version of attB; recombination site for the Gateway® BP reaction BP Clonase™
   1526..2299    +  CDS            GRF4: 14334_ARATH - Experimental evidence at protein level: Swiss-Prot protein existence level 1. Is associated with a DNA binding complex that binds to the G box, a well-characterized cis-acting DNA regulatory element found in plant genes. From Arabidopsis thaliana (Mouse-ear cress).
   2310..2334    -  protein_bind   attB2: mutant version of attB; recombination site for the Gateway® BP reaction BP Clonase™
   2462..3172    +  CDS            mTagBFP2: mTagBFP2 is a basic (constitutively fluorescent) blue fluorescent protein published in 2011, derived from Entacmaea quadricolor. It is reported to be a very rapidly-maturing monomer with very low acid sensitivity.
   3192..3444    +  terminator     NOS terminator: nopaline synthase terminator and poly(A) signal
   3515..3537    -  protein_bind   lac operator (fragment): The lac repressor binds to the lac operator to inhibit transcription in E. coli. This inhibition can be relieved by adding lactose or isopropyl-β-D-thiogalactopyranoside (IPTG). lac repressor encoded by lacI
   3541..3571    -  promoter       lac promoter: promoter for the E. coli lac operon
   3586..3607    -  protein_bind   CAP binding site: CAP binding activates transcription in the presence of cAMP. E. coli catabolite activator protein
   3643..3895    -  terminator     NOS terminator: nopaline synthase terminator and poly(A) signal
   4046..5071    -  CDS            HygR: aminoglycoside phosphotransferase from E. coli; aph(4)-Ia; confers resistance to hygromycin
   5123..5302    -  promoter       NOS promoter: nopaline synthase promoter
   5382..5711    -  CDS            tnpA (fragment): TN5P_ECOLX - Also known as tnp. Experimental evidence at protein level: Swiss-Prot protein existence level 1. Mediates transposition of transposon Tn5 by a 'cut and paste' mechanism. First, the monomeric transposase binds the 19 bp inverted DNA repeats flanking the transposon. Then, dimerization of the DNA- bound transposase creates a synaptic DNA complex. After nicking of the first DNA strand, excision of the transposon proceeds through a series of intermediates. The transposase then mediates the insertion of the transposon at a new site by strand transfer. The activity of the wild- type tran
   5808..5832    -  misc_feature   LB T-DNA repeat: left border repeat from nopaline C58 T-DNA
   6091..6114    +  promoter       Pc promoter (fragment): intI1 (promoter lies within the coding sequence); class 1 integron promoter
   6290..6346    +  CDS            GmR (fragment): gentamycin acetyltransferase; aacC1; confers resistance to gentamycin
   6357..7144    +  CDS            SmR (fragment): aminoglycoside adenylyltransferase (Murphy, 1985); aadA; confers resistance to spectinomycin and streptomycin
   7390..7978    +  rep_origin     ori: high-copy-number ColE1/pMB1/pBR322/pUC origin of replication
   8164..8304    -  misc_feature   bom: basis of mobility region from pBR322
   8406..8445    -  CDS            rop (fragment): Rop protein, which maintains plasmids at low copy number; rop
   8648..8842    -  rep_origin     pVS1 oriV: origin of replication for the Pseudomonas plasmid pVS1 (Heeb et al., 2000)
   8908..9981    -  CDS            pVS1 RepA: replication protein from the Pseudomonas plasmid pVS1 (Heeb et al., 2000)
  10410..11039   -  CDS            pVS1 StaA: stability protein from the Pseudomonas plasmid pVS1 (Heeb et al., 2000)
  11599..12000   -  CDS            Y4CG_SINFN (fragment): Protein inferred from homology: Swiss-Prot protein existence level 3. From Sinorhizobium fredii (strain NBRC 101917 / NGR234).
