[The description below was written by a language model from this plasmid's Addgene catalogue record and pLannotate feature annotations shown in this document.]
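Description:
pBi2FC-C-GRF4-P2A:mTagBFP2 is a 12.3 kb plant binary expression vector built on the pGWB502-omega backbone and intended for Agrobacterium-mediated delivery into plant cells. It replicates in E. coli from a high-copy ColE1/pMB1-type origin (with the pBR322 bom region). The pVS1 oriV, RepA and StaA functions provide replication and stable maintenance in Agrobacterium. Bacterial selection is by spectinomycin through the aadA (SmR) gene. Between the nopaline-type right and left T-DNA borders there is also a hygromycin resistance cassette (NOS promoter, HygR, NOS terminator) for selecting transformed plant tissue.

The payload is a single transcription unit driven by the enhanced CaMV 35S promoter, followed by the TMV omega leader, which enhances translation. The reading frame begins with VC155, the C-terminal fragment of mVenus used for bimolecular fluorescence complementation, followed by HA epitope sequence. Next comes Arabidopsis thaliana GRF4, a 14-3-3 protein (transcript isoform AT1G35160.1), inserted by Gateway recombination and flanked by attB1 and attB2. Downstream lies mTagBFP2 and a NOS terminator. The plasmid name indicates a P2A self-cleaving peptide linking GRF4 to mTagBFP2, although this element is not annotated in the feature table; it presumably lies in the unannotated gap between attB2 and the mTagBFP2 coding sequence. In this bicistronic design, blue fluorescence is produced from the same transcript as the VC155-GRF4 fusion. It therefore marks cells expressing the BiFC partner independently of whether Venus is reconstituted. The record lists the plasmid as a control for the bicistronic BiFC (Bi2FC) system for validating protein–protein interactions in plants. The complementary N-terminal Venus partner is not specified.
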