Addgene plasmid #216140: pBi2FC-C-GRF4-P2A:mTagBFP2
Purpose: Controls for Bicistronic BiFC
Depositing lab: Imran Siddiqi. Depositing organization: Centre for Cellular and Molecular Biology (CSIR-CCMB). Publication: Improved validation of protein interactions using bicistronic BiFC (Bi2FC). Sivakumar P, Vaishnavi V, Gayatri K, Satheesh GR, Siddiqi I. Physiol Mol Biol Plants. 2024 Jul;30(7):1047-1054. doi: 10.1007/s12298-024-01477-y. Epub 2024 Jul 2. PubMed 39100877.
Backbone
  Vector backbone: pGWB502-omega
  Vector type: Plant Expression
Growth in bacteria
  Bacterial resistance: Spectinomycin, 25 μg/mL
  Growth temperature: 37°C
  Growth strain: DH5alpha
  Copy number: High Copy
Gene/Insert
  Gene/Insert name: GRF4 isoform 1
  Species: A. thaliana (mustard weed)
  GenBank ID: AT1G35160.1
  Cloning method: Gateway Cloning
Terms and licenses: Academic/Nonprofit Terms; Industry Terms: Not Available to Industry
Depositor comments: GRF4 - Transcript isoform AT1G35160.1 is used in this plasmid. Please visit https://www.biorxiv.org/content/10.1101/2024.06.28.601222v1.full for bioRxiv preprint.
How to cite: pBi2FC-C-GRF4-P2A:mTagBFP2 was a gift from Imran Siddiqi (Addgene plasmid # 216140 ; http://n2t.net/addgene:216140 ; RRID:Addgene_216140)
